>Addgene plasmid #55898 | mRuby2-H2B-C-10 | depositor partial sequence | sequence record 86804 | insert sequence
TCAGATCCGCTAGCGCTACCGGTCGCCACCATGGTGTCTAAGGGCGAAGAGCTGATCAAGGAAAATATGC
GTATGAAGGTGGTCATGGAAGGTTCGGTCAACGGCCACCAATTCAAATGCACAGGTGAAGGAGAAGGCAA
TCCGTACATGGGAACTCAAACCATGAGGATCAAAGTCATCGAGGGAGGACCCCTGCCATTTGCCTTTGAC
ATTCTTGCCACGTCGTTCATGTATGGCAGCCGTACTTTTATCAAGTACCCGAAAGGCATTCCTGATTTCT
TTAAACAGTCCTTTCCTGAGGGTTTTACTTGGGAAAGAGTTACGAGATACGAAGATGGTGGAGTCGTCAC
CGTCATGCAGGACACCAGCCTTGAGGATGGCTGTCTCGTTTACCACGTCCAAGTCAGAGGGGTAAACTTT
CCCTCCAATGGTCCCGTGATGCAGAAGAAGACCAAGGGTTGGGAGCCTAATACAGAGATGATGTATCCAG
CAGATGGTGGTCTGAGGGGATACACTCATATGGCACTGAAAGTTGATGGTGGTGGCCATCTGTCTTGCTC
TTTCGTAACAACTTACAGGTCAAAAAAGACCGTCGGGAACATCAAGATGCCCGGTATCCATGCCGTTGAT
CACCGCCTGGAAAGGTTAGAGGAAAGTGACAATGAAATGTTCGTAGTACAACGCGAACACGCAGTTGCCA
AGTTCGCCGGGCTTGGTGGTGGGATGGACGAGCTGTACAAGTCCGGACTCAGATCTGGAGGCTCCGGAGG
CCCAGAGCCAGCGAAGTCTGCTCCCGCCCCGAAAAAGGGCTCCAAGAAGGCGGTGACTAAGGCGCAGAAG
AAAGGCGGCAAGAAGCGCAAGCGCAGCCGCAAGGAGAGCTATTCCATCTATGTGTACAAGGTTCTGAAGC
AGGTCCACCCTGACACCGGCATTTCGTCCAAGGCCATGGGCATCATGAATTCGTTTGTGAACGACATTTT
CGAGCGCATCGCAGGTGAGGCTTCCCGCCTGGCGCATTACAACAAGCGCTCGACCATCACCTCCAGGGAG
ATCCAGACGGCCGTGCGCCTGCTGCTGCCTGGGGAGTTGGCCAAGCACGCCGTGTCCGAGGGTACTAAGG
CCATCACCAAGTACACCAGCGCTAAGTAAGGATCCACCGGATCTAGATAACTGATCATAATCAGCCATAC
CACAT
