>Addgene plasmid #55898 | mRuby2-H2B-C-10 | addgene partial sequence | sequence record 108808 | mCherry-F 5'-ccccgtaatgcagaagaaga-3'
GAGATGATGTATCCAGCAGATGGTGGTCTGAGGGGATACACTCATATGGCACTGAAAGTTGATGGTGGTG
GCCATCTGTCTTGCTCTTTCGTAACAACTTACAGGTCAAAAAAGACCGTCGGGAACATCAAGATGCCCGG
TATCCATGCCGTTGATCACCGCCTGGAAAGGTTAGAGGAAAGTGACAATGAAATGTTCGTAGTACAACGC
GAACACGCAGTTGCCAAGTTCGCCGGGCTTGGTGGTGGGATGGACGAGCTGTACAAGTCCGGACTCAGAT
CTGGAGGCTCCGGAGGCCCAGAGCCAGCGAAGTCTGCTCCCGCCCCGAAAAAGGGCTCCAAGAAGGCGGT
GACTAAGGCGCAGAAGAAAGGCGGCAAGAAGCGCAAGCGCAGCCGCAAGGAGAGCTATTCCATCTATGTG
TACAAGGTTCTGAAGCAGGTCCACCCTGACACCGGCATTTCGTCCAAGGCCATGGGCATCATGAATTCGT
TTGTGAACGACATTTTCGAGCGCATCGCAGGTGAGGCTTCCCGCCTGGCGCATTACAACAAGCGCTCGAC
CATCACCTCCAGGGAGATCCAGACGGCCGTGCGCCTGCTGCTGCCTGGGGAGTTGGCCAAGCACGCCGTG
TCCGAGGGTACTAAGGCCATCACCAAGTACACCAGCGCTAAGTAAGGATCCACCGGATCTAGATAACTGA
TCATAATCAGCCATACCACATTTGTAGAGGTTTTACTTGCTTTAAAAAACCTCCCACACCTCCCCCTGAA
CCTGAAACATAAAATGAATGCAATTGTTGTTGTTAACTTGTTTATTGCAGCTTATAATGGTTACAAATAA
AG
