[The description below was written by a language model from this plasmid's Addgene catalogue record.]
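Description:
mRuby2-H2B-C-10 is a mammalian expression plasmid built on the mRuby2-C1 backbone (about 4.75 kb without the insert), a C1-style fluorescent protein fusion vector in which the gene of interest is cloned downstream of the fluorescent protein coding sequence. It is maintained in E. coli as a high-copy plasmid under kanamycin selection. It also carries a neomycin resistance marker, so stably transfected mammalian cells can be selected with G418. No feature table accompanies the record, so the origin of replication and the regulatory elements around the resistance cassette are not explicitly documented. The SV40pA-R sequencing primer does imply an SV40 polyadenylation signal downstream of the insert.

The payload is human histone H2B (Entrez gene H2BC11, also known as HIST1H2BJ), expressed from the CMV promoter for strong constitutive transcription in mammalian cells. mRuby2, a bright red fluorescent protein, is fused to the N terminus of H2B. The "10" in the name may refer to the linker between the two proteins, but the record does not say so. The H2B sequence differs from the reference at two positions, D26G and V119I. The record does not comment on whether these changes have any functional effect.

Because H2B is a core nucleosomal histone, the fusion is incorporated into chromatin and labels the nucleus and chromosomes. The recorded excitation and emission peaks are 559 nm and 600 nm. The construct serves as a red nuclear/histone localization marker for fluorescence microscopy, and it comes from work describing improved green and red fluorescent proteins for FRET.
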