Addgene plasmid #55898: mRuby2-H2B-C-10
Purpose: Localization: Nucleus/Histones, Excitation: 559, Emission: 600
Depositing lab: Michael Davidson. Depositing organization: Florida State University, Tallahassee. Publication: Improving FRET dynamic range with bright green and red fluorescent proteins. Lam AJ, St-Pierre F, Gong Y, Marshall JD, Cranfill PJ, Baird MA, McKeown MR, Wiedenmann J, Davidson MW, Schnitzer MJ, Tsien RY, Lin MZ. Nat Methods. 2012 Sep 9. doi: 10.1038/nmeth.2171. PubMed 22961245.
Backbone
  Vector backbone: mRuby2-C1
  Backbone size w/o insert (bp): 4750
  Vector type: Mammalian Expression
  Selectable markers: Neomycin (select with G418)
Growth in bacteria
  Bacterial resistance: Kanamycin, 50 μg/mL
  Growth temperature: 37°C
  Growth strain: DH5alpha
  Copy number: High Copy
Gene/Insert
  Gene/Insert name: H2B (alt names: Human Histone H2B; NM_021058.3)
  Species: H. sapiens (human)
  Mutation: D26G and V119I in H2B
  Entrez Gene: H2BC11 (a.k.a. H2B/r, H2BFR, H2BJ, HIST1H2BJ)
  Promoter: CMV
  Tag / fusion protein: mRuby2 (N terminal on backbone)
  Cloning method: Unknown
  Sequencing primers: 5′ CMV-F; 3′ SV40pA-R
Terms and licenses: Academic/Nonprofit Terms; Industry Terms
Depositor comments: . Excitation = 559; Emission = 600
How to cite: mRuby2-H2B-C-10 was a gift from Michael Davidson (Addgene plasmid # 55898 ; http://n2t.net/addgene:55898 ; RRID:Addgene_55898)
